>Addgene plasmid #11967 | pGEX-NEMOL329P | addgene partial sequence | sequence record 18717 | 11967 with pGEX3'
CCGGAAACGCGCGAGGCAGATCGTCAGTCAGTCACGATGCGGCCGCTCGAGCTACTCAATGCACTCCATG
ACATGTATCTGCAGGGTGTCCATATCAGGGGCCTGATACTGGCACTTGGGACAGCAGAAGTCAGGTGGCT
CCTCGGGGGGGCTCCTCCTCTGGCTGGGCAGGGCCAGGGGAGAGGAGAGGTAGGCAGGGGCGGGGGGCAA
GGGGGCCTGGGAGACCTCGACATGCCGCTTCCTCATGTCCTCGATCCTGGCCGACTCCTGACAGCTGGCC
TTCAGTTTGCTGTACTCCCTCTGCAGCTGCTCCAGCTGCTCCTGCGGGAGCTCCTTCTTCTCGGCCAGCT
TCTCCCGGGCCTGCCTCTCAGCCTGGAAGTCCGCCTTGTAGATATCCGCCTGGGCCTTCATCACCGGAAC
GGTCTCCATCACAATCTTGTGCTGCTCGGCCTCCTCCTTCAGCTTATCGATCACCTCCTGTTTGGCCACC
AGGGCCTCCTCGGCCTGCTGGAGCTGCTGTTTGAGATCTTCCAGCTGCATTCCTCGCTTCCGCTCACTGC
CCACCACGCTGCTCTTGATGTGGTTGTCGTATTCTTGGACGAGCTGGTGATAGGCCACCTGCAACTGGGC
CAG
