[The description below was written by a language model from this plasmid's Addgene catalogue record.]
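Description:
pGEX-NEMOL329P is a bacterial expression plasmid built on the pGEX4T1 backbone (about 4.9 kb without insert) for producing a mutant form of human NEMO (IKKgamma, gene IKBKG) as a glutathione S-transferase fusion in E. coli. It is a high-copy plasmid selected with ampicillin. The record gives no feature table, so the promoter and origin are not explicitly listed. pGEX-series vectors generally drive the GST fusion from an IPTG-inducible tac promoter, carry lacI for repression, and place a protease cleavage site between GST and the cloning site.

The insert is an approximately 1.29 kb human NEMO coding sequence cloned between EcoRI and XhoI sites, both of which remain intact, so the fragment can be excised or transferred. GST is supplied by the backbone at the N terminus of the fusion, allowing purification on glutathione resin and use of the immobilised protein in pull-down assays. The insert carries a single substitution, leucine 329 to proline.

The associated publication concerns NEMO as a sensor of Lys 63-linked polyubiquitin chains and its role in NF-kappaB activation. This suggests that the construct provides recombinant mutant protein for in vitro comparison with wild-type NEMO, for example in ubiquitin-binding experiments. The record does not itself describe the functional consequence of the L329P change.
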