Addgene plasmid #11967: pGEX-NEMOL329P
Depositing lab: Jon Ashwell. Depositing organization: National Cancer Institute (NCI). Publication: NEMO is a sensor of Lys 63-linked polyubiquitination and functions in NF-kappaB activation. Wu CJ, Conze DB, Li T, Srinivasula SM, Ashwell JD. Nat Cell Biol. 2006 Apr . 8(4):398-406. 10.1038/ncb1384 PubMed 16547522.
Backbone
  Vector backbone: pGEX4T1
  Backbone size w/o insert (bp): 4900
  Vector type: Bacterial Expression
Growth in bacteria
  Bacterial resistance: Ampicillin, 100 μg/mL
  Growth temperature: 37°C
  Growth strain: DH5alpha
  Copy number: High Copy
Gene/Insert
  Gene/Insert name: NEMOL329P (alt names: NEMO; IKKgamma)
  Species: H. sapiens (human)
  Insert size (bp): 1290
  Mutation: Leucine329 to Proline
  GenBank ID: NM_003639
  Entrez Gene: IKBKG (a.k.a. AMCBX1, EDAID1, FIP-3, FIP3, Fip3p, IKK-gamma, IKKAP1, IKKG, IMD33, IP, IP1, IP2, IPD2, NEMO, SAIDX, ZC2HC9)
  Tag / fusion protein: GST (N terminal on backbone)
  Cloning method: Restriction Enzyme; 5′ cloning site EcoRI (not destroyed); 3′ cloning site XhoI (not destroyed)
  Sequencing primers: 5′ pGEX 5' primer
Terms and licenses: Academic/Nonprofit Terms; Industry Terms: Not Available to Industry
How to cite: pGEX-NEMOL329P was a gift from Jon Ashwell (Addgene plasmid # 11967 ; http://n2t.net/addgene:11967 ; RRID:Addgene_11967)
